Addgene plasmid #92224: pBEST-p70a-UTR3-deGFP-6xHis-T500
Purpose: Expression of deGFP using the p70a promoter and UTR3
Depositing lab: Lital Alfonta. Depositing organization: Ben-Gurion University. Publication: Tuning of Recombinant Protein Expression in Escherichia coli by Manipulating Transcription, Translation Initiation Rates, and Incorporation of Noncanonical Amino Acids. Schlesinger O, Chemla Y, Heltberg M, Ozer E, Marshall R, Noireaux V, Jensen MH, Alfonta L. ACS Synth Biol. 2017 Mar 9. doi: 10.1021/acssynbio.7b00019. PubMed 28230975.
Backbone
  Vector backbone: pBEST
  Backbone manufacturer: Promega
  Backbone size w/o insert (bp): 2530
  Total vector size (bp): 3232
  Vector type: Bacterial Expression, Synthetic Biology ; Cell Free Protein Synthesis (CFPS)
Growth in bacteria
  Bacterial resistance: Ampicillin, 100 μg/mL
  Growth temperature: 37°C
  Growth strain: DH5alpha
  Copy number: High Copy
Gene/Insert
  Gene/Insert name: deGFP (alt name: eGFP-Del6-229)
  Species: Synthetic
  Insert size (bp): 702
  Promoter: p70a
  Tag / fusion protein: 6xHis (C terminal on backbone)
  Cloning method: Restriction Enzyme; 5′ cloning site NcoI (not destroyed); 3′ cloning site XbaI (not destroyed)
  Sequencing primers: 5′ GTGAAGACTATCGCACCATCAG; 3′ GATAAAGAAGACAGTCATAAGTGC
Resource information
  A portion of this plasmid was derived from a plasmid made by: Vincent Noireaux
Terms and licenses: Academic/Nonprofit Terms; Industry Terms: Not Available to Industry
Depositor comments: Additional reference: Shin, J., and Noireaux, V. (2010) Efficient cell-free expression with the endogenous E. Coli RNA polymerase and sigma factor 70. J. Biol. Eng. 4, 8.
How to cite: pBEST-p70a-UTR3-deGFP-6xHis-T500 was a gift from Lital Alfonta (Addgene plasmid # 92224 ; http://n2t.net/addgene:92224 ; RRID:Addgene_92224)
