[The description below was written by a language model from this plasmid's Addgene catalogue record and pLannotate feature annotations shown in this document.]
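Description:
pBEST-p70a-UTR3-deGFP-6xHis-T500 is a small (about 3.2 kb) bacterial expression plasmid built on the pBEST backbone and intended for both E. coli expression and cell-free protein synthesis. It is maintained at high copy through a ColE1/pUC-type origin and selected with ampicillin via the β-lactamase gene and its native bla promoter. A short tetracycline-resistance gene fragment downstream of the insert appears to be a non-functional backbone remnant.

The payload is deGFP (eGFP-Del6-229), a synthetic, truncated derivative of EGFP, cloned between NcoI and XbaI sites and carrying a C-terminal 6xHis tag for affinity purification or detection. The automated annotation labels this open reading frame as an EGFP variant, consistent with its Aequorea victoria GFP ancestry. Transcription is driven by p70a, which the cited references associate with expression by the endogenous E. coli RNA polymerase and sigma factor 70, so no phage polymerase is required. The promoter itself is not annotated in the feature table, but a fragment matching the lambda phage O gene region lies immediately upstream of the reporter, suggesting lambda-derived sequence in this region. Translation initiation is set by the "UTR3" leader, where the annotation detects a ribosome binding site related to that of T7 gene 10. The name indicates a T500 transcription terminator after the coding sequence, although it is also not annotated.

According to the associated publication, the plasmid belongs to work on tuning recombinant protein output in E. coli by varying transcription and translation initiation rates. The fluorescent reporter gives a quantitative readout of this particular promoter/UTR combination.
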