Features (pLannotate 1.2.2; 7 found; start..end, strand, type, name):
    231..253     +  RBS            RBS: efficient ribosome binding site from bacteriophage T7 gene 10 (Olins and Rangwala, 1989)
    263..934     +  CDS            (3-F)Tyr-EGFP: (3-F)Tyr-EGFP is a basic (constitutively fluorescent) green fluorescent protein published in 2004, derived from Aequorea victoria.
   1004..1135    +  CDS            TcR (fragment): tetracycline efflux protein; tet; confers resistance to tetracycline
   1315..1903    -  rep_origin     ori: high-copy-number ColE1/pMB1/pBR322/pUC origin of replication
   2074..2934    -  CDS            AmpR: β-lactamase; bla; confers resistance to ampicillin, carbenicillin, and related antibiotics
   2935..3039    -  promoter       AmpR promoter: bla
   3141..202     +  CDS            O (fragment) (across the origin): VRPO_LAMBD - Protein inferred from homology: Swiss-Prot protein existence level 3. Necessary for the bidirectional replication of DNA. It interacts with the ori (origin of replication) region of the genome during the initiation of replication. From Escherichia phage lambda (Bacteriophage lambda).
>Addgene plasmid #92224 | pBEST-p70a-UTR3-deGFP-6xHis-T500 | depositor full sequence | sequence record 177868 | pBEST-p70a-UTR3-deGFP-6xHis-T500 sequence 3232 bps
AGAAGACCTGACCGCCGCAGAGTGGATGTTTGACATGGTGAAGACTATCGCACCATCAGCCAGAAAACCG
AATTTTGCTGGGTGGGCTAACGATATCCGCCTGATGCGTGAACGTGACGGACGTAACCACCGCGACATGT
GTGTGCTGTTCCGCTGGGCATGCTGAGCTAACACCGTGCGTGTTGACAATTTTACCTCTGGCGGTGATAA
TGGTTGCAGCTAGCAATAATTTTGTTTAACTTTAAGAACGAGATATACCATGGAGCTTTTCACTGGCGTT
GTTCCCATCCTGGTCGAGCTGGACGGCGACGTAAACGGCCACAAGTTCAGCGTGTCCGGCGAGGGCGAGG
GCGATGCCACCTACGGCAAGCTGACCCTGAAGTTCATCTGCACCACCGGCAAGCTGCCCGTGCCCTGGCC
CACCCTCGTGACCACCCTGACCTACGGCGTGCAGTGCTTCAGCCGCTACCCCGACCACATGAAGCAGCAC
GACTTCTTCAAGTCCGCCATGCCCGAAGGCTACGTCCAGGAGCGCACCATCTTCTTCAAGGACGACGGCA
ACTACAAGACCCGCGCCGAGGTGAAGTTCGAGGGCGACACCCTGGTGAACCGCATCGAGCTGAAGGGCAT
CGACTTCAAGGAGGACGGCAACATCCTGGGGCACAAGCTGGAGTACAACTACAACAGCCACAACGTCTAT
ATCATGGCCGACAAGCAGAAGAACGGCATCAAGGTGAACTTCAAGATCCGCCACAACATCGAGGACGGCA
GCGTGCAGCTCGCCGACCACTACCAGCAGAACACCCCCATCGGCGACGGCCCCGTGCTGCTGCCCGACAA
CCACTACCTGAGCACCCAGTCCGCCCTGAGCAAAGACCCCAACGAGAAGCGCGATCACATGGTCCTGCTG
GAGTTCGTGACCGCCGCCGGGATCTCTAGAGTGCACCACCACCACCATCACGTGTAACTCGAGCAAAGCC
CGCCGAAAGGCGGGCTTTTCTGTGTCGACCGATGCCCTTGAGAGCCTTCAACCCAGTCAGCTCCTTCCGG
TGGGCGCGGGGCATGACTATCGTCGCCGCACTTATGACTGTCTTCTTTATCATGCAACTCGTAGGACAGG
TGCCGGCAGCGCTCTTCCGCTTCCTCGCTCACTGACTCGCTGCGCTCGGTCGTTCGGCTGCGGCGAGCGG
TATCAGCTCACTCAAAGGCGGTAATACGGTTATCCACAGAATCAGGGGATAACGCAGGAAAGAACATGTG
AGCAAAAGGCCAGCAAAAGGCCAGGAACCGTAAAAAGGCCGCGTTGCTGGCGTTTTTCCATAGGCTCCGC
CCCCCTGACGAGCATCACAAAAATCGACGCTCAAGTCAGAGGTGGCGAAACCCGACAGGACTATAAAGAT
ACCAGGCGTTTCCCCCTGGAAGCTCCCTCGTGCGCTCTCCTGTTCCGACCCTGCCGCTTACCGGATACCT
GTCCGCCTTTCTCCCTTCGGGAAGCGTGGCGCTTTCTCAATGCTCACGCTGTAGGTATCTCAGTTCGGTG
TAGGTCGTTCGCTCCAAGCTGGGCTGTGTGCACGAACCCCCCGTTCAGCCCGACCGCTGCGCCTTATCCG
GTAACTATCGTCTTGAGTCCAACCCGGTAAGACACGACTTATCGCCACTGGCAGCAGCCACTGGTAACAG
GATTAGCAGAGCGAGGTATGTAGGCGGTGCTACAGAGTTCTTGAAGTGGTGGCCTAACTACGGCTACACT
AGAAGGACAGTATTTGGTATCTGCGCTCTGCTGAAGCCAGTTACCTTCGGAAAAAGAGTTGGTAGCTCTT
GATCCGGCAAACAAACCACCGCTGGTAGCGGTGGTTTTTTTGTTTGCAAGCAGCAGATTACGCGCAGAAA
AAAAGGATCTCAAGAAGATCCTTTGATCTTTTCTACGGGGTCTGACGCTCAGTGGAACGAAAACTCACGT
TAAGGGATTTTGGTCATGAGATTATCAAAAAGGATCTTCACCTAGATCCTTTTAAATTAAAAATGAAGTT
TTAAATCAATCTAAAGTATATATGAGTAAACTTGGTCTGACAGTTACCAATGCTTAATCAGTGAGGCACC
TATCTCAGCGATCTGTCTATTTCGTTCATCCATAGTTGCCTGACTCCCCGTCGTGTAGATAACTACGATA
CGGGAGGGCTTACCATCTGGCCCCAGTGCTGCAATGATACCGCGAGACCCACGCTCACCGGCTCCAGATT
TATCAGCAATAAACCAGCCAGCCGGAAGGGCCGAGCGCAGAAGTGGTCCTGCAACTTTATCCGCCTCCAT
CCAGTCTATTAATTGTTGCCGGGAAGCTAGAGTAAGTAGTTCGCCAGTTAATAGTTTGCGCAACGTTGTT
GCCATTGCTACAGGCATCGTGGTGTCACGCTCGTCGTTTGGTATGGCTTCATTCAGCTCCGGTTCCCAAC
GATCAAGGCGAGTTACATGATCCCCCATGTTGTGCAAAAAAGCGGTTAGCTCCTTCGGTCCTCCGATCGT
TGTCAGAAGTAAGTTGGCCGCAGTGTTATCACTCATGGTTATGGCAGCACTGCATAATTCTCTTACTGTC
ATGCCATCCGTAAGATGCTTTTCTGTGACTGGTGAGTACTCAACCAAGTCATTCTGAGAATAGTGTATGC
GGCGACCGAGTTGCTCTTGCCCGGCGTCAATACGGGATAATACCGCGCCACATAGCAGAACTTTAAAAGT
GCTCATCATTGGAAAACGTTCTTCGGGGCGAAAACTCTCAAGGATCTTACCGCTGTTGAGATCCAGTTCG
ATGTAACCCACTCGTGCACCCAACTGATCTTCAGCATCTTTTACTTTCACCAGCGTTTCTGGGTGAGCAA
AAACAGGAAGGCAAAATGCCGCAAAAAAGGGAATAAGGGCGACACGGAAATGTTGAATACTCATACTCTT
CCTTTTTCAATATTATTGAAGCATTTATCAGGGTTATTGTCTCATGAGCGGATACATATTTGAATGTATT
TAGAAAAATAAACAAATAGGGGTTCCGCGCACATTTCCCCGAAAAGTGCCACCTGACGTCTAAGAAACCA
TTATTATCATGACATTAACCTATAAAAATAGGCGTATCACGAGGCCCTTTCGTCTTCAAGAATTCTGGCG
AATCCTCTGACCAGCCAGAAAACGACCTTTCTGTGGTGAAACCGGATGCTGCAATTCAGAGCGGCAGCAA
GTGGGGGACAGC
