Features (pLannotate 1.2.2; 7 found; start..end, strand, type, name):
    231..253     +  RBS            RBS: efficient ribosome binding site from bacteriophage T7 gene 10 (Olins and Rangwala, 1989)
    263..934     +  CDS            (3-F)Tyr-EGFP: (3-F)Tyr-EGFP is a basic (constitutively fluorescent) green fluorescent protein published in 2004, derived from Aequorea victoria.
   1004..1135    +  CDS            TcR (fragment): tetracycline efflux protein; tet; confers resistance to tetracycline
   1315..1903    -  rep_origin     ori: high-copy-number ColE1/pMB1/pBR322/pUC origin of replication
   2074..2934    -  CDS            AmpR: β-lactamase; bla; confers resistance to ampicillin, carbenicillin, and related antibiotics
   2935..3039    -  promoter       AmpR promoter: bla
   3141..202     +  CDS            O (fragment) (across the origin): VRPO_LAMBD - Protein inferred from homology: Swiss-Prot protein existence level 3. Necessary for the bidirectional replication of DNA. It interacts with the ori (origin of replication) region of the genome during the initiation of replication. From Escherichia phage lambda (Bacteriophage lambda).
>Addgene plasmid #92224 | pBEST-p70a-UTR3-deGFP-6xHis-T500 | addgene full sequence | sequence record 181861 | Addgene NGS Result
AGAAGACCTGACCGCCGCAGAGTGGATGTTTGACATGGTGAAGACTATCGCACCATCAGCCAGAAAACCG
AATTTTGCTGGGTGGGCTAACGATATCCGCCTGATGCGTGAACGTGACGGACGTAACCACCGCGACATGT
GTGTGCTGTTCCGCTGGGCATGCTGAGCTAACACCGTGCGTGTTGACAATTTTACCTCTGGCGGTGATAA
TGGTTGCAGCTAGCAATAATTTTGTTTAACTTTAAGAACGAGATATACCATGGAGCTTTTCACTGGCGTT
GTTCCCATCCTGGTCGAGCTGGACGGCGACGTAAACGGCCACAAGTTCAGCGTGTCCGGCGAGGGCGAGG
GCGATGCCACCTACGGCAAGCTGACCCTGAAGTTCATCTGCACCACCGGCAAGCTGCCCGTGCCCTGGCC
CACCCTCGTGACCACCCTGACCTACGGCGTGCAGTGCTTCAGCCGCTACCCCGACCACATGAAGCAGCAC
GACTTCTTCAAGTCCGCCATGCCCGAAGGCTACGTCCAGGAGCGCACCATCTTCTTCAAGGACGACGGCA
ACTACAAGACCCGCGCCGAGGTGAAGTTCGAGGGCGACACCCTGGTGAACCGCATCGAGCTGAAGGGCAT
CGACTTCAAGGAGGACGGCAACATCCTGGGGCACAAGCTGGAGTACAACTACAACAGCCACAACGTCTAT
ATCATGGCCGACAAGCAGAAGAACGGCATCAAGGTGAACTTCAAGATCCGCCACAACATCGAGGACGGCA
GCGTGCAGCTCGCCGACCACTACCAGCAGAACACCCCCATCGGCGACGGCCCCGTGCTGCTGCCCGACAA
CCACTACCTGAGCACCCAGTCCGCCCTGAGCAAAGACCCCAACGAGAAGCGCGATCACATGGTCCTGCTG
GAGTTCGTGACCGCCGCCGGGATCTCTAGAGTGCACCACCACCACCATCACGTGTAACTCGAGCAAAGCC
CGCCGAAAGGCGGGCTTTTCTGTGTCGACCGATGCCCTTGAGAGCCTTCAACCCAGTCAGCTCCTTCCGG
TGGGCGCGGGGCATGACTATCGTCGCCGCACTTATGACTGTCTTCTTTATCATGCAACTCGTAGGACAGG
TGCCGGCAGCGCTCTTCCGCTTCCTCGCTCACTGACTCGCTGCGCTCGGTCGTTCGGCTGCGGCGAGCGG
TATCAGCTCACTCAAAGGCGGTAATACGGTTATCCACAGAATCAGGGGATAACGCAGGAAAGAACATGTG
AGCAAAAGGCCAGCAAAAGGCCAGGAACCGTAAAAAGGCCGCGTTGCTGGCGTTTTTCCATAGGCTCCGC
CCCCCTGACGAGCATCACAAAAATCGACGCTCAAGTCAGAGGTGGCGAAACCCGACAGGACTATAAAGAT
ACCAGGCGTTTCCCCCTGGAAGCTCCCTCGTGCGCTCTCCTGTTCCGACCCTGCCGCTTACCGGATACCT
GTCCGCCTTTCTCCCTTCGGGAAGCGTGGCGCTTTCTCATAGCTCACGCTGTAGGTATCTCAGTTCGGTG
TAGGTCGTTCGCTCCAAGCTGGGCTGTGTGCACGAACCCCCCGTTCAGCCCGACCGCTGCGCCTTATCCG
GTAACTATCGTCTTGAGTCCAACCCGGTAAGACACGACTTATCGCCACTGGCAGCAGCCACTGGTAACAG
GATTAGCAGAGCGAGGTATGTAGGCGGTGCTACAGAGTTCTTGAAGTGGTGGCCTAACTACGGCTACACT
AGAAGAACAGTATTTGGTATCTGCGCTCTGCTGAAGCCAGTTACCTTCGGAAAAAGAGTTGGTAGCTCTT
GATCCGGCAAACAAACCACCGCTGGTAGCGGTGGTTTTTTTGTTTGCAAGCAGCAGATTACGCGCAGAAA
AAAAGGATCTCAAGAAGATCCTTTGATCTTTTCTACGGGGTCTGACGCTCAGTGGAACGAAAACTCACGT
TAAGGGATTTTGGTCATGAGATTATCAAAAAGGATCTTCACCTAGATCCTTTTAAATTAAAAATGAAGTT
TTAAATCAATCTAAAGTATATATGAGTAAACTTGGTCTGACAGTTACCAATGCTTAATCAGTGAGGCACC
TATCTCAGCGATCTGTCTATTTCGTTCATCCATAGTTGCCTGACTCCCCGTCGTGTAGATAACTACGATA
CGGGAGGGCTTACCATCTGGCCCCAGTGCTGCAATGATACCGCGAGACCCACGCTCACCGGCTCCAGATT
TATCAGCAATAAACCAGCCAGCCGGAAGGGCCGAGCGCAGAAGTGGTCCTGCAACTTTATCCGCCTCCAT
CCAGTCTATTAATTGTTGCCGGGAAGCTAGAGTAAGTAGTTCGCCAGTTAATAGTTTGCGCAACGTTGTT
GCCATTGCTACAGGCATCGTGGTGTCACGCTCGTCGTTTGGTATGGCTTCATTCAGCTCCGGTTCCCAAC
GATCAAGGCGAGTTACATGATCCCCCATGTTGTGCAAAAAAGCGGTTAGCTCCTTCGGTCCTCCGATCGT
TGTCAGAAGTAAGTTGGCCGCAGTGTTATCACTCATGGTTATGGCAGCACTGCATAATTCTCTTACTGTC
ATGCCAACCGTAAGATGCTTTTCTGTGACTGGTGAGTACTCAACCAAGTCATTCTGAGAATAGTGTATGC
GGCGACCGAGTTGCTCTTGCCCGGCGTCAACACGGGATAATACCGCGCCACATAGCAGAACTTTAAAAGT
GCTCATCATTGGAAAACGTTCTTCGGGGCGAAAACTCTCAAGGATCTTACCGCTGTTGAGATCCAGTTCG
ATGTAACCCACTCGTGCACCCAACTGATCTTCAGCATCTTTTACTTTCACCAGCGTTTCTGGGTGAGCAA
AAACAGGAAGGCAAAATGCCGCAAAAAAGGGAATAAGGGCGACACGGAAATGTTGAATACTCATACTCTT
CCTTTTTCAATATTATTGAAGCATTTATCAGGGTTATTGTCTCATGAGCGGATACATATTTGAATGTATT
TAGAAAAATAAACAAATAGGGGTTCCGCGCACATTTCCCCGAAAAGTGCCACCTGACGTCTAAGAAACCA
TTATTATCATGACATTAACCTATAAAAATAGGCGTATCACGAGGCCCTTTCGTCTTCAAGAATTCTGGCG
AATCCTCTGACCAGCCAGAAAACGACCTTTCTGTGGTGAAACCGGATGCTGCAATTCAGAGCGCCAGCAA
GTGGGGGACAGC
